>Addgene plasmid #154225 | pLM2_45_pgndA_QfDBD_VP16AD_cp_pcbC_DsRed_0xQUAS | addgene full sequence | sequence record 305810 | Addgene NGS Result
GTGCCGAATTCGGATCCGGAGCCTGCAGGATGGGCCTCCACAACCCTGCCCTAACATTGTTCGTAGAAGA
TCTGCCAGCAGGCTTATGTCCAGGCCCCTCTCAACCCGCCCTTTCCTTTCAGCTCGGGCGCCGTACTTGC
CCCACCCAGGCGTGTTCCGCTGAACTGCCCATACCCAGGCCAGCGGACTGATAACCATTTCTCTTTATGC
TTTGCTATTGGGCTTGTGACTCGTTCTTGGAGGCAAGGTTATCAGATTGAATAGAAGATTCGGTGATGCA
GCAAATAGCGACTGTTCGTTGCGGGGTCCGAACCCGCTCGGCAGCACCGGGCTCTCCCTACTATCCCTCG
ATAGCAGTGGCGTGCGCGGGCTGTCGACCCTGTCCATCCTGAAAGAGTTGATATTGAAGGTAGTAGGTAC
GGTGCAGGGTAACGCGTGATATCCTGTCCTCAGTCTTAAGACTTCTCACCTATATCACCCGCACTTACCC
TAGAGTGCCGCTTAGGTGCTAAGGGCACATTGAGTATTGGCCGTGTAGAATATATAGCTTAAGTACGGCC
AAGCAGACGGGAAGCCCTGTTCTCCACACCCTATGGTCGTATATATCAGGCTTCTACCGGGAAACGATTA
AGAGTGTATAATGGACTGAAAATCAATATGAACGGGACAATGCTCAAGTTAAATTAGTTAGGCATCCTAA
TCTCTACTAAATGTTCTATCTAGAGATCGGGGTACTATAGGCCCGTACGTTAATCACTCTACGCTTCTCT
CCCTTAGGTATAGTGTAGGTAGGGGCTAGACATTTATATGAGTCAGATGGTACAAACGGTAGCGCTGCAA
GAATTCAAGCTTGGAGTCTTGCGTTACGGGCGTATTTTGCTGCGGCCGGTGGTGCCCCTCCATGCCCCGC
CATCTTTCAAAGCTCCTGGCGACGCCGTCATCTCCGAACATTCTCCCCCCAAAGGAATCAATTGGCAATT
GGAGTCTAGTAAAGTGGTGTTTGTCATCAGTAAGGAGTTGGTGAAACTACAATCTTCCATCATGAAGAGA
AGGGATATTTTTGGGGTTGTATTTTACGATGAAGGTACTGGAAATGGTGGGGGTTTTTATAGCAGTAGAC
AGTCAGTCAGTAAGTAGTATGCTTGTTGTATTACCCAAACCAGATCAATCCAAAGAAAGCCTGACAGACA
GCCATCAATAGATACTACTTCGTACTATAGTTACCCACCTAACCATATTACTCAAAAAGCATCTATCTAT
CCGCGGGCTTCCATGCATGTCCCGGTAGCAAACTCCTCCCACCGGTGTAGTACTCTTTGGTTAGTAGTCT
TGTTCACCGGAGGACTCTGCTCCTCTCCTGCTCAGGTGCTGCCCCGCCCTCCGTCCCACCATGACGGAAG
AGATGCTCCGTAAGCCGTCCAGTTGCAACGAATCCTGCTCTGACATCTTCGAACGCCTTCTCCCTTTCGC
TCGCTTCTCTGCCTCTTTCCTCTCTTCCCTTTCCTTCCCCTCCAAACTAAACCTTCCTCCTTTTCTCCAT
CATCCTCTAGGCAGTTGGTTCTTCCTGACTGTACATATATCCACCACCTCCCCCCTCTATTCTTCCACCT
CTTCCATATCTCCTTCTCCAGAGTTCATACCCCCCACAATGCCACCCAAGCGCAAAACGCTTAACGCTGC
GGCTGAGGCTAACGCTCATGCCGACGGACACGCCGACGGAAACGCCGACGGACACGTGGCCAATACGGCC
GCGTCCTCGAATAATGCGAGGTTCGCTGATCTCACTAACATCGATACTCCGGGTCTGGGACCCACAACTA
CGACCCTGCTCGTGGAACCAGCACGCTCAAAGCGTCAACGAGTGTCCCGCGCATGCGACCAGTGCCGTGC
AGCCCGAGAGAAATGCGACGGAATACAGCCTGCGTGTTTCCCGTGCGTTTCCCAGGGAAGGTCCTGCACT
TATCAGGCTTCGCCGAAAAAGAGGGGAGTTCAAACCGGTTATATTCGTACGCTGGAGCTCGCCCTCGCCT
GGATGTTTGAAAATGTCGCGCGTTCCGAAGATGCCTTGCATAACCTCCTCGTCCGTGACGCCGGACAAGG
ATCAGCTCTGCTCGTTGGTAAAGATTCGCCGGCTGCCGAGCGACTCCATGCCCGTTGGGCTACTAGCCGT
GTCAATAAGAGCATTACCCGCCTCCTCAGGTTTGAAAGCGGCGGGCCGGCCGACGCCCTTGACGATTTTG
ACTTAGACATGCTCCCAGCCGATGCCCTTGACGACTTTGACCTTGATATGCTGCCTGCTGACGCTCTTGA
CGATTTTGACCTTGACATGCTCCCCGGGTTCGTTATGGTGAGCAAGGGCGAGGAGCTGTTCACCGGGGTG
GTGCCCATCCTGGTCGAGCTGGACGGCGACGTAAACGGCCACAAGTTCAGCGTGTCCGGCGAGGGCGAGG
GCGATGCCACCTACGGCAAGCTGACCCTGAAGTTCATCTGCACCACCGGCAAGCTGCCCGTGCCCTGGCC
CACCCTCGTGACCACCCTGACCTACGGCGTGCAGTGCTTCAGCCGCTACCCCGACCACATGAAGCAGCAC
GACTTCTTCAAGTCCGCCATGCCCGAAGGCTACGTCCAGGAGCGCACCATCTTCTTCAAGGACGACGGCA
ACTACAAGACCCGCGCCGAGGTGAAGTTCGAGGGCGACACCCTGGTGAACCGCATCGAGCTGAAGGGCAT
CGACTTCAAGGAGGACGGCAACATCCTGGGGCACAAGCTGGAGTACAACTACAACAGCCACAACGTCTAT
ATCATGGCCGACAAGCAGAAGAACGGCATCAAGGTGAACTTCAAGATCCGCCACAACATCGAGGACGGCA
GCGTGCAGCTCGCCGACCACTACCAGCAGAACACCCCCATCGGCGACGGCCCCGTGCTGCTGCCCGACAA
CCACTACCTGAGCACCCAGTCCGCCCTGAGCAAAGACCCCAACGAGAAGCGCGATCACATGGTCCTGCTG
GAGTTCGTGACCGCCGCCGGGATCACTCTCGGCATGGACGAGCTGTACAAGCCAAAGAAGAAGCGGAAGG
TCTAAGCTTACTTCTTTATCGGTTCTCTCTTACGACTTTTTGAATGGAACGTTTCCTTCTTCTCAGGCGG
GCCTATCTTTGGGCCGAAGCTCTTTTCCTTGTACTGTAGGACCTGGTTGATAATGATTCCCAAAAAGACA
TCCAGCATGTCAGTTACTTGCATTCGTCAGTCTATACAAAAGCAATGGTTTAGAGAAATTTTGAACTTTA
TACATGGTTTTATTTGTTGCTTCACGGCCGTACCTTCTGGAAATCCACGGTAGGAGTGTCAATTTGCGTT
TTTGATAATCCTTCCAAGGTTCTTCTCGAAGTAGTTGTTCTATAATTGCTTCACAGCTACCATGGAACAT
CCCAAGCACCGCTACTAGAATTCGAGCTCGGAGTGGATCCCCCGGGCTGCAGGAATTCGAGCTCTGTACA
GTGACCGGTGACTCTTTCTGGCATGCGGAGAGACGGACGGACGCAGAGAGAAGGGCTGAGTAATAAGCGC
CACTGCGCCAGACAGCTCTGGCGGCTCTGAGGTGCAGTGGATGATTATTAATCCGGGACCGGCCGCCCCT
CCGCCCCGAAGTGGAAAGGCTGGTGTGCCCCTCGTTGACCAAGAATCTATTGCATCATCGGAGAATATGG
AGCTTCATCGAATCACCGGCAGTAAGCGAAGGAGAATGTGAAGCCAGGGGTGTATAGCCGTCGGCGAAAT
AGCATGCCATTAACCTAGGTACAGAAGTCCAATTGCTTCCGATCTGGTAAAAGATTCACGAGATAGTACC
TTCTCCGAAGTAGGTAGAGCGAGTACCCGGCGCGTAAGCTCCCTAATTGGCCCATCCGGCATCTGTAGGG
CGTCCAAATATCGTGCCTCTCCTGCTTTGCCCGGTGTATGAAACCGGAAAGGCCGCTCAGGAGCTGGCCA
GCGGCGCAGACCGGGAACACAAGCTGGCAGTCGACCCATCCGGTGCTCTGCACTCGACCTGCTGAGGTCC
CTCAGTCCCTGGTAGGCAGCTTTGCCCCGTCTGTCCGCCCGGTGTGTCGGCGGGGTTGACAAGGTCGTTG
CGTCAGTCCAACATTTGTTGCCATATTTTCCTGCTCTCCCCACCAGCTGCTCTTTTCTTTTCTCTTTCTT
TTCCCATCTTCAGTATATTCATCTTCCCATCCAAGAACCTTTATTTCCCCTAAGTAAGTACTTTGCTACA
TCCATACTCCATCCTTCCCATCCCTTATTCCTTTGAACCTTTCAGTTCGAGCTTTCCCACTTCATCGCAG
CTTGACTAACAGCTACCCCGCTTGAGCAGACATCACCATGCCTCAATCCTGGGAAGAACTGGCCGCTGAT
AAGCGCGCCCGCCTCGCAAAAACCATCCCTGATGAATGGAAAGTCCAGACGCTGCCTGCGGATGACAGCG
TTATTGATTTCCCAAAGAAATCGGGGATCCTTTCAGAGGCCGAACTGAAGATCACAGAGGCCTCCGCTGC
AGATCTTGTGTCCAAGCTGGCGGCCGGAGAGTTGACCTCGGTGGAAGTTACGCTAGCATTCTGTAAACGG
GCAGCAATCGCCCAGCAGTTAGTAGGGTCCCCTCTACCTCTCAGGGAGATGTAACAACGCCACCTTATGG
GACTATCAAGCTGACGCTGGCTTCTGTGCAGACAAACTGCGCCCACGAGTTCTTCCCTGACGCCGCTCTC
GCGCAGGCAAGGGAACTCGATGAATACTACGCAAAGCACAAGACACCCGTTGGTCCACTCCATGGCCTCC
CCATCTCTCTCAAAGACCAGCTTCGAGTCAAGGTACACCGTTGCCCCTAAGTCGTTAGATGTCCCTTTTT
GTCAGCTAACATATGCCACCAGGGCTACGAAACATCAATGGGCTACATCTCATGGCTAAACAAGTACGAC
GAAGGGGACTCGGTTCTGACAACCATGCTCCGCAAAGCCGGTGCCGTTTTCTACGTCAAGACCTCTGTCC
CGCAGACCCTGATGGTCTGCGAGACAGTCAACAACATCATCGGGCGCACCGTCAACCCACGCAACAAGAA
CTGGTCGTGCGGCGGCAGTTCTGGTGGTGAGGGTGCGATCGTTGGGATTCGTGGTGGCGTCATCGGTGTA
GGAACGGATATCGGTGGCTCGATTCGAGTGCCGGCCGCGTTCAACTTCCTGTACGGTCTAAGGCCGAGTC
ATGGGCGGCTGCCGTATGCAAAGATGGCGAACAGCATGGAGGGTCAGGAGACGGTGCACAGCGTTGTCGG
GCCGATTACGCACTCTGTTGAGGGTGAGTCCTTCGCCTCTTCCTTCTTTTCCTGCTCTATACCAGGCCTC
CACTGTCCTCCTTTCTTGCTTTTTATACTATATACGAGACGGGCAGTCACTGATGAAGTAATGTTAGACC
TCCGCCTCTTCACCAAATCCGTCCTCGGTCAGGAGCCATGGAAATACGACTCCAAGGTCATCCCCATGCC
CTGGCGCCAGTCCGAGTCGGACATTATTGCCTCCAAGATCAAGAACGGCGGGCTCAATATCGGCTACTAC
AACTTCGACGGCAATGTCCTTCCACACCCTCCTATCCTGCGCGGCGTGGAAACCACCGTCGCCGCACTCG
CCAAAGCCGGTCACACCGTGACCCCGTGGACGCCATACAAGCACGATTTCGGCCACGATCTCATCTCCCA
TATCTACGCGGCTGACGGCAGCGCCGACGTAATGCGCGATATCAGTGCATCCGGCGAGCCGGCGATTCCA
AATATCAAAGACCTACTGAACCCGAACATCAAAGCTGTTAACATGAACGAGCTCTGGGACACGCATCTCC
AGAAGTGGAATTACCAGATGGAGTACCTTGAGAAATGGCGGGAGGCTGAAGAAAAGGCCGGGAAGGAACT
GGACGCCATCATCGCGCCGATTACGCCTACCGCTGCGGTACGGCATGACCAGTTCCGGTACTATGGGTAT
GCCTCTGTGATCAACCTGCTGGATTTCACGAGCGTGGTTGTTCCGGTTACCTTTGCGGATAAGAACATCG
ATAAGAAGAATGAGAGTTTCAAGGCGGTTAGTGAGCTTGATGCCCTCGTGCAGGAAGAGTATGATCCGGA
GGCGTACCATGGGGCACCGGTTGCAGTGCAGGTTATCGGACGGAGACTCAGTGAAGAGAGGACGTTGGCG
ATTGCAGAGGAAGTGGGGAAGTTGCTGGGAAATGTGGTGACTCCATAGGCTTCTAATAAGTGTCAGATAG
CAATTTGCACAAGAAATCAATACCAGCAACTGTAAATAAGCGCTGAAGTGACCATGCCATGCTACGAAAG
AGCAGAAAAAAACCTGCCGTAGAACCGAAGAGATATGACACGCTTCCATCTCTCAAAGGAAGAATCCCTT
CAGGGTTGCGTTTCCAGTCTAGACACGTATAACGGCACAAGTGTCTCTCACCAAATGGGTTATATCTCAA
ATGTGATCTAAGGATGGAAAGCCCAGAATATTGGCTGGGTTGATGGCTGCTTCGAGTGCAGTCTCATGCT
GCCACAGGTGACTCTGGATGGCCCCATACCACTCAACCCATGGTACGAGCGGTACGCTTTACGAATTCCC
ATGGGGAGCGTATAATGTCTCCAGGTTGTCTCAGCATAAACACCCCGCCCCCGCTCAGGCACACAGGAAG
AGAGCTCAGGTCGTTTCCATTGCGTCCATACTCTTCACTCATTGTCATCTGCAGGAGAACTTCCCCTGTC
CCTTTGCCAAGCCCTCTCTTCGTCGTTGTCCACGCCTTCAAGTTTTCACCATTATTTTTCTAGACACCAA
TGGCCTCCTCCGAGGACGTCATCAAGGAGTTCATGCGCTTCAAGGTGCGCATGGAGGGCTCCGTGAACGG
CCACGAGTTCGAGATCGAGGGCGAGGGCGAGGGCCGCCCCTACGAGGGCACCCAGACCGCCAAGCTGAAG
GTGACCAAGGGCGGCCCCCTGCCCTTCGCCTGGGACATCCTGTCCCCCCAGTTCCAGTACGGCTCCAAGG
TGTACGTGAAGCACCCCGCCGACATCCCCGACTACAAGAAGCTGTCCTTCCCCGAGGGCTTCAAGTGGGA
GCGCGTGATGAACTTCGAGGACGGCGGCGTGGTGACCGTGACCCAGGACTCCTCCCTGCAGGACGGCTCC
TTCATCTACAAGGTGAAGTTCATCGGCGTGAACTTCCCCTCCGACGGCCCCGTAATGCAGAAGAAAACTA
TGGGCTGGGAGGCCTCCACCGAGCGCCTGTACCCCCGCGACGGCGTGCTGAAGGGCGAGATCCACAAGGC
CCTGAAGCTGAAGGACGGCGGCCACTACCTGGTGGAGTTCAAGTCCATCTACATGGCCAAGAAGCCCGTG
CAGCTGCCCGGCTACTACTACGTGGACTCCAAGCTGGACATCACCTCCCACAACGAGGACTACACCATCG
TGGAGCAGTACGAGCGCGCCGAGGGCCGCCACCACCTGTTCCTGACTCACGGTATGGACGAATTGTACAA
GTCGAAGCTGTAAGCTTGTGCTTCTAAGGTATGAGTCGCAAAATTGTTTTTTATTTTTGGTCTTGAGTCT
AATATGCTCGCAGCTCTTGCGTTGTATATGGTCGTTGTCGCGTATTTTCTGTTGTATTAAAAGATCAAAC
GAGATCAAGGGATGGCTCGCGGGCTGTCTCTCGCACTAGGAGGAAGAATGCCTGAAAAAGGAACTTTGAT
TTTAGCTGTGGAATAGAGATGGCTTGTTTGAGGACGCTTGTCGCTTGGCGCAGGGACTTGAATGGCAGCT
TGTGGAAACCGAAGGCGAGAAAAGTCGACGGATACTGTACGTGGTTCTATTGCCAGTGCGGTGGAAGCTT
CCTTCTCATATAGTTCAATCCTTCTTTGAATCTGTTTGTTTCATATTTGGACTGTTTCATTCTCTGCTTG
CGCATTCTCATCTTCGAGAACGACTGCAGGGATTGTTGGTTCTGTGGAGCTGATGAGCGCGCCTTGACCA
CCCTTGTTCTTGTTTTGCTCTTTTGTTCTCATTTAACCCGTTTCTCCCTTCCAACCCTTTGACCTTGCAA
CATTGTCTCCCAGCGCGTTGCCAAAGCGAACTTGATATCAGTATAGTATGACCAAGTAGTCTACCAAAAT
AAATTTTAGTACAGTATTGCTAGTTATACAAGATAAATTTTGTACAACAATGATTATGCAGAGCTGGTAT
TCTGTAAGGAGTAAATTCATGCAGGTACAGAGCGTCCACGTCAGGCACACGCGCTTTAGTGCTGGGTACA
CATTATGCTACCTTTGGGGCAAGGTGCTATTCTAGGTAGGGTATGCCTAGCAATGCCATGATCTTATGAC
CTCAGTAATCTGACCTTGGATTTAAGATCGGAGTTCTCAAACCCTGCGCGCTCAGAGAATTCGCATGCGG
AGACTTTAGACATACCTCTCGTTGCCGACAAATCGGCATTCCGTTTCGGTCACGGACGTAAGAGTTCAAC
AAAGCCGCTCACCTGTCCCGTTCGGCGCTTGAGTTTCCACTTCAAAAGCACAACCGCTCCGATATTTCCA
TTGCCACCGACCAACAAAAGGTTCATATCGCGCAATAGTCGTCCAACTCTCACTCCGCCCGCACTCGATG
GCGAAGGATGGAAGAATATCCGAGCGGCATCGGATAAAGAGATCTGGTTCTTTTCGTGAAGTAACGTAGG
GAACCGACGGAAACTGTAGAGCTATAGGAATTTAGTATATCAGAAGTCAATTGAGAGAAGTGTATAGTTA
GTAACTCACTTGTGCCAACAGGTATTTCCAACCGTTCTTGTTCAAATTTCGTCAAGTCACCATCTCTATG
TGCAAAACTGGATCATACAACAGCTCTTATTGTAGCTGCATCTCGCTCTCAGAGATCATCCTATCTTCGT
CGTCATCCACCAACACAGGTGGGAGTGCTAGTTGATCCATGCTGAGGTCAAGGGACACAGACGGAATGGG
TGTAGAACGCCTCAAAACAGGTAAGGTATCAGGATCGGTTGTCCAGGGGGAATCCAAACCAGGTTCCACC
TTGATTCAGAGAATAAGTATGACGTATTCTTGGCAATGTTTAAGCTTGAGATGAGCCGATGTCAAACTGG
GAGACATGATGAAGGAGGAAATGTTGCTTTGGTGGGGGAGACACTATAAATACCAAAGAGTGAATGGTTG
ATACCATTTGGGGAAGGAGTGTCTATCGCAGTCTCTGCAGACGGCATATCGGATAGCCTGCAGGCGCTTG
TGGAGGATGCACATGTGACCGAGGGACACGAAGTGATCCGTTTAAACTATCAGTGTTTGACAGGATATAT
TGGCGGGTAAACCTAAGAGAAAAGAGCGTTTATTAGAATAATCGGATATTTAAAAGGGCGTGAAAAGGTT
TATCCGTTCGTCCATTTGTATGTGCCAGCCGCCTTTGCGACGCTCACCGGGCTGGTTGCCCTCGCCGCTG
GGCTGGCGGCCGTCTATGGCCCTGCAAACGCGCCAGAAACGCCGTCGAAGCCGTGTGCGAGACACCGCGG
CCGCCGGCGTTGTGGATACCTCGCGGAAAACTTGGCCCTCACTGACAGATGAGGGGCGGACGTTGACACT
TGAGGGGCCGACTCACCCGGCGCGGCGTTGACAGATGAGGGGCAGGCTCGATTTCGGCCGGCGACGTGGA
GCTGGCCAGCCTCGCAAATCGGCGAAAACGCCTGATTTTACGCGAGTTTCCCACAGATGATGTGGACAAG
CCTGGGGATAAGTGCCCTGCGGTATTGACACTTGAGGGGCGCGACTACTGACAGATGAGGGGCGCGATCC
TTGACACTTGAGGGGCAGAGTGCTGACAGATGAGGGGCGCACCTATTGACATTTGAGGGGCTGTCCACAG
GCAGAAAATCCAGCATTTGCAAGGGTTTCCGCCCGTTTTTCGGCCACCGCTAACCTGTCTTTTAACCTGC
TTTTAAACCAATATTTATAAACCTTGTTTTTAACCAGGGCTGCGCCCTGTGCGCGTGACCGCGCACGCCG
AAGGGGGGTGCCCCCCCTTCTCGAACCCTCCCGGCCCGCTAACGCGGGCCTCCCATCCCCCCAGGGGCTG
CGCCCCTCGGCCGCGAACGGCCTCACCCCAAAAATGGCAGCGCTGGCCAATTCCCGAGTGCGCGGAACCC
CTATTTGTTTATTTTTCTAAATACATTCAAATATGTATCCGCTCATGAGACAATAACCCTGATAAATGCT
TCAATAATATTGAAAAAGGAAGAGTATGGCTAAAATGAGAATATCACCGGAATTGAAAAAACTGATCGAA
AAATACCGCTGCGTAAAAGATACGGAAGGAATGTCTCCTGCTAAGGTATATAAGCTGGTGGGAGAAAATG
AAAACCTATATTTAAAAATGACGGACAGCCGGTATAAAGGGACCACCTATGATGTGGAACGGGAAAAGGA
CATGATGCTATGGCTGGAAGGAAAGCTGCCTGTTCCAAAGGTCCTGCACTTTGAACGGCATGATGGCTGG
AGCAATCTGCTCATGAGTGAGGCCGATGGCGTCCTTTGCTCGGAAGAGTATGAAGATGAACAAAGCCCTG
AAAAGATTATCGAGCTGTATGCGGAGTGCATCAGGCTCTTTCACTCCATCGACATATCGGATTGTCCCTA
TACGAATAGCTTAGACAGCCGCTTAGCCGAATTGGATTACTTACTGAATAACGATCTGGCCGATGTGGAT
TGCGAAAACTGGGAAGAGGACACTCCATTTAAAGATCCGCGCGAGCTGTATGATTTTTTAAAGACGGAAA
AGCCCGAAGAGGAACTTGTCTTTTCCCACGGCGACCTGGGAGACAGCAACATCTTTGTGAAAGATGGCAA
AGTAAGTGGCTTTATTGATCTTGGGAGAAGCGGCAGGGCGGACAAGTGGTATGACATTGCCTTCTGCGTC
CGGTCGCTCAGGGAGGATATCGGGGAAGAACAGTATGTCGAGCTATTTTTTGACTTACTGGGGATCAAGC
CTGATTGGGAGAAAATAAAATATTATATTTTACTGGATGAATTGTTTTAGCTGTCAGACCAAGTTTACTC
ATATATACTTTAGATTGATTTAAAACTTCATTTTTAATTTAAAAGGATCTAGGTGAAGATCCTTTTTGAT
AATCTCATGACCAAAATCCCTTAACGTGAGTTTTCGTTCCACTGAGCGTCAGACCCCGTAGAAAAGATCA
AAGGATCTTCTTGAGATCCTTTTTTTCTGCGCGTAATCTGCTGCTTGCAAACAAAAAAACCACCGCTACC
AGCGGTGGTTTGTTTGCCGGATCAAGAGCTACCAACTCTTTTTCCGAAGGTAACTGGCTTCAGCAGAGCG
CAGATACCAAATACTGTTCTTCTAGTGTAGCCGTAGTTAGGCCACCACTTCAAGAACTCTGTAGCACCGC
CTACATACCTCGCTCTGCTAATCCTGTTACCAGTGGCTGCTGCCAGTGGCGATAAGTCGTGTCTTACCGG
GTTGGACTCAAGACGATAGTTACCGGATAAGGCGCAGCGGTCGGGCTGAACGGGGGGTTCGTGCACACAG
CCCAGCTTGGAGCGAACGACCTACACCGAACTGAGATACCTACAGCGTGAGCTATGAGAAAGCGCCACGC
TTCCCGAAGGGAGAAAGGCGGACAGGTATCCGGTAAGCGGCAGGGTCGGAACAGGAGAGCGCACGAGGGA
GCTTCCAGGGGGAAACGCCTGGTATCTTTATAGTCCTGTCGGGTTTCGCCACCTCTGACTTGAGCGTCGA
TTTTTGTGATGCTCGTCAGGGGGGCGGAGCCTATGGAAAAACGCCAGCAACGCGGCCTTTTTACGGTTCC
TGGCAGATCCTAGATGTGGCGCAACGATGCCGGCGACAAGCAGGAGCGCACCGACTTCTTCCGCATCAAG
TGTTTTGGCTCTCAGGCCGAGGCCCACGGCAAGTATTTGGGCAAGGGGTCGCTGGTATTCGTGCAGGGCA
AGATTCGGAATACCAAGTACGAGAAGGACGGCCAGACGGTCTACGGGACCGACTTCATTGCCGATAAGGT
GGATTATCTGGACACCAAGGCACCAGGCGGGTCAAATCAGGAATAAGGGCACATTGCCCCGGCGTGAGTC
GGGGCAATCCCGCAAGGAGGGTGAATGAATCGGACGTTTGACCGGAAGGCATACAGGCAAGAACTGATCG
ACGCGGGGTTTTCCGCCGAGGATGCCGAAACCATCGCAAGCCGCACCGTCATGCGTGCGCCCCGCGAAAC
CTTCCAGTCCGTCGGCTCGATGGTCCAGCAAGCTACGGCCAAGATCGAGCGCGACAGCGTGCAACTGGCT
CCCCCTGCCCTGCCCGCGCCATCGGCCGCCGTGGAGCGTTCGCGTCGTCTTGAACAGGAGGCGGCAGGTT
TGGCGAAGTCGATGACCATCGACACGCGAGGAACTATGACGACCAAGAAGCGAAAAACCGCCGGCGAGGA
CCTGGCAAAACAGGTCAGCGAGGCCAAGCAGGCCGCGTTGCTGAAACACACGAAGCAGCAGATCAAGGAA
ATGCAGCTTTCCTTGTTCGATATTGCGCCGTGGCCGGACACGATGCGAGCGATGCCAAACGACACGGCCC
GCTCTGCCCTGTTCACCACGCGCAACAAGAAAATCCCGCGCGAGGCGCTGCAAAACAAGGTCATTTTCCA
CGTCAACAAGGACGTGAAGATCACCTACACCGGCGTCGAGCTGCGGGCCGACGATGACGAACTGGTGTGG
CAGCAGGTGTTGGAGTACGCGAAGCGCACCCCTATCGGCGAGCCGATCACCTTCACGTTCTACGAGCTTT
GCCAGGACCTGGGCTGGTCGATCAATGGCCGGTATTACACGAAGGCCGAGGAATGCCTGTCGCGCCTACA
GGCGACGGCGATGGGCTTCACGTCCGACCGCGTTGGGCACCTGGAATCGGTGTCGCTGCTGCACCGCTTC
CGCGTCCTGGACCGTGGCAAGAAAACGTCCCGTTGCCAGGTCCTGATCGACGAGGAAATCGTCGTGCTGT
TTGCTGGCGACCACTACACGAAATTCATATGGGAGAAGTACCGCAAGCTGTCGCCGACGGCCCGACGGAT
GTTCGACTATTTCAGCTCGCACCGGGAGCCGTACCCGCTCAAGCTGGAAACCTTCCGCCTCATGTGCGGA
TCGGATTCCACCCGCGTGAAGAAGTGGCGCGAGCAGGTCGGCGAAGCCTGCGAAGAGTTGCGAGGCAGCG
GCCTGGTGGAACACGCCTGGGTCAATGATGACCTGGTGCATTGCAAACGCTAGGGCCTTGTGGGGTCAGT
TCCGGCTGGGGGTTCAGCAGCCCCTGCTCGGATCTGTTGGACCGGACAGTAGTCATGGTTGATGGGCTGC
CTGTATCGAGTGGTGATTTTGTGCCGAGCTGCCGGTCGGGGAGCTGTTGGCTGGCTGGTGGCAGGATATA
TTGTGGTGTAAACAAATTGACGCTTAGACAACTTAATAACACATTGCGGACGTTTTTAATGTACTGGGGT
TGAACACTCT
Features (pLannotate 1.2.2; 18 found; start..end, strand, type, name):
   1649..2197    +  CDS            qa-1f (fragment): QA1F_NEUCR - Protein predicted: Swiss-Prot protein existence level 4. Transcription activation of genes for enzymes and proteins of quinate metabolism by binding to a 16 base-pair sequence (consensus 5'- GGRTAARYRYTTAYCC-3') in front of each Qa genes. From Neurospora crassa (strain ATCC 24698 / 74-OR23-1A / CBS 708.71 / DSM 1257 / FGSC 987).
   2222..2332    +  CDS            VP48: 3 tandem repeats of the minimal activation domain of herpes simplex virus VP16 (Cheng et al., 2013)
   2345..3061    +  CDS            EGFP: EGFP is a basic (constitutively fluorescent) green fluorescent protein published in 1996, derived from Aequorea victoria. It is reported to be a rapidly-maturing weak dimer with moderate acid sensitivity.
   3462..3490    +  misc_feature   MCS (fragment): pBluescript multiple cloning site
   3489..4205    +  promoter       gpdA promoter (fragment): gpdA; promoter from the Aspergillus nidulans glyceraldehyde-3-phosphate dehydrogenase gene (Punt et al., 1990)
   4254..4369    +  intron         gpdA intron: gpdA; intron from the Aspergillus nidulans glyceraldehyde-3-phosphate dehydrogenase gene (Punt et al., 1990)
   4378..4641    +  CDS            amdS (fragment): acetamidase from Aspergillus nidulans; amdS; confers ability to process acetamide for selection in fungal cells
   4722..4863    +  CDS            amdS (fragment): acetamidase from Aspergillus nidulans; amdS; confers ability to process acetamide for selection in fungal cells
   4921..5343    +  CDS            amdS (fragment): acetamidase from Aspergillus nidulans; amdS; confers ability to process acetamide for selection in fungal cells
   5457..6278    +  CDS            amdS (fragment): acetamidase from Aspergillus nidulans; amdS; confers ability to process acetamide for selection in fungal cells
   6860..7534    +  CDS            DsRed-Express: DsRed-Express is a basic (constitutively fluorescent) orange fluorescent protein published in 2002, derived from Discosoma sp.. It is reported to be a rapidly-maturing tetramer with low acid sensitivity.
   9368..9392    +  misc_feature   RB T-DNA repeat: right border repeat from nopaline C58 T-DNA
   9489..10120   +  rep_origin     oriV: incP origin of replication
  10211..10315   +  promoter       AmpR promoter: bla
  10316..11110   +  CDS            KanR: aminoglycoside phosphotransferase; aphA-3; confers resistance to kanamycin
  11281..11869   +  rep_origin     ori: high-copy-number ColE1/pMB1/pBR322/pUC origin of replication
  12205..13350   +  CDS            trfA: TRFA_ECOLX - Experimental evidence at protein level: Swiss-Prot protein existence level 1. Also involved in plasmid copy number control, promoting intermolecular coupling of protein bound iterons at oriV, which inhibits replication initiation. From Escherichia coli.
  13499..13523   +  misc_feature   LB T-DNA repeat: left border repeat from nopaline C58 T-DNA
