[The description below was written by a language model from this plasmid's Addgene catalogue record and pLannotate feature annotations shown in this document.]
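Description:
pLM2_45_pgndA_QfDBD_VP16AD_cp_pcbC_DsRed_0xQUAS is a multigene MoClo assembly in the level-2 binary backbone pAGM4673, built as a synthetic gene-regulation device for the filamentous fungus Penicillium rubens (formerly P. chrysogenum). The sequenced plasmid is about 13.6 kb. It is propagated in E. coli under kanamycin selection (aphA-3 driven by the bla promoter) and carries a high-copy ColE1/pUC-type origin. It also has the broad-host-range incP oriV with its trfA replication protein, and nopaline-type T-DNA left and right border repeats inherited from the backbone.

The payload consists of three transcription units. The first uses the Aspergillus niger gndA promoter (An11g02040) to express a synthetic transcription factor made of the DNA-binding domain of the Neurospora crassa quinic acid regulator QA-1F, a VP16-derived activation domain (annotated as tandem minimal VP16 repeats), EGFP and a nuclear localisation signal, so the factor can be visualised in the nucleus. The second is the fungal selection marker amdS (Aspergillus nidulans acetamidase, annotated in several fragments, consistent with its native introns), driven by the A. nidulans gpdA promoter and intron; it allows growth on acetamide. The third is the reporter, DsRed-Express with a C-terminal SKL peroxisomal targeting signal. The name indicates that it sits behind a pcbC core promoter with zero QUAS binding sites; neither the core promoter nor the terminators are annotated in the feature table. This version therefore appears to be the no-binding-site member of a series that varies QUAS number and promoters, reporting core-promoter output without sites for the factor to bind. According to the depositor, flanking regions direct integration at the penicillin biosynthetic gene cluster locus.
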