Addgene plasmid #154225: pLM2_45_pgndA_QfDBD_VP16AD_cp_pcbC_DsRed_0xQUAS
Purpose: Encodes pgndA:QfDBD-VP16AD-GFP-NLS synthetic transcription factor, activating DsRed-SKL with promoter
Depositing lab: Arnold Driessen. Depositing organization: University of Groningen. Publication: Synthetic control devices for gene regulation in Penicillium chrysogenum. Mozsik L, Buttel Z, Bovenberg RAL, Driessen AJM, Nygard Y. Microb Cell Fact. 2019 Nov 18;18(1):203. doi: 10.1186/s12934-019-1253-3. PubMed 31739777.
Backbone
  Vector backbone: pAGM4673
  Backbone manufacturer: MoClo Tool Kit of Sylvestre Marillonnet
  Backbone size w/o insert (bp): 8099
  Vector type: Bacterial Expression, Synthetic Biology ; Fungal Expression
  Selectable markers: amdS fungal selection
Growth in bacteria
  Bacterial resistance: Kanamycin, 50 μg/mL
  Growth temperature: 37°C
  Growth strain: DH5alpha
  Copy number: Unknown
Gene/Insert
  Gene/Insert name: pgndA:QfDBD-VP16AD-GFP-NLS (alt names: P(various):DsRed-SKL; pGpdA:amdS)
  Species: Synthetic; Fungal expression, P. rubens (formerly P. chrysogenum)
  Promoter: pGndA (An11g02040 A. niger)
  Tag / fusion protein: GFP-NLS; DsRed-SKL (C terminal on backbone)
  Cloning method: Restriction Enzyme; 5′ cloning site Unknown (unknown if destroyed)
Terms and licenses: Academic/Nonprofit Terms; Industry Terms: Not Available to Industry
Depositor comments: Synthetic Transcription Factor (QfDBD-VP16AD-GFP-NLS) and DsRed-SKL transcribed with various full and core promoters (CP) with and without Quinic acid Upstream Activation Sequences (QUAS). Fungal selection provided with amdS marker. Flanking regions were designed for integration at the locus of the Penicillin gene cluster.
How to cite: pLM2_45_pgndA_QfDBD_VP16AD_cp_pcbC_DsRed_0xQUAS was a gift from Arnold Driessen (Addgene plasmid # 154225 ; http://n2t.net/addgene:154225 ; RRID:Addgene_154225)
